Addgene plasmid #156425: pSBL_DK198
Purpose: Insect cell expression of 3a delta N(aa 42-275)-sfGFP, needs to be introduced into baculoviral bacmid
Depositing lab: Stephen Brohawn. Depositing organization: University of California, Berkeley. Publication: Cryo-EM structure of the SARS-CoV-2 3a ion channel in lipid nanodiscs. Kern DM, Sorum B, Mali SS, Hoel CM, Sridharan S, Remis JP, Toso DB, Kotecha A, Bautista DM, Brohawn SG. bioRxiv [Preprint]. 2021 Jan 26:2020.06.17.156554. doi: 10.1101/2020.06.17.156554. PubMed 32587976.
Backbone
  Vector backbone: Derived from pACEBAC1
  Backbone manufacturer: Geneva Biotech
  Vector type: Insect Expression
Growth in bacteria
  Bacterial resistance: Gentamicin, 10 μg/mL
  Growth temperature: 37°C
  Growth strain: NEB Stable
  Copy number: High Copy
Gene/Insert
  Gene/Insert name: SARS-CoV-2 3a protein (aa 42-275)
  Species: SARS-CoV-2
  Mutation: aa 42-275
  Promoter: Polyhedrin
  Tag / fusion protein: sfGFP-His (C terminal on backbone)
  Cloning method: Restriction Enzyme; 5′ cloning site XhoI (not destroyed); 3′ cloning site EcoRI (not destroyed)
  Sequencing primers: 5′ pFASTBAC Forward
Resource information
  A portion of this plasmid was derived from a plasmid made by: IDT Gene Block
Terms and licenses: Academic/Nonprofit Terms; Industry Terms: Not Available to Industry
Depositor comments: Truncation made by PCR. Please visit https://www.biorxiv.org/lookup/doi/10.1101/2020.06.17.156554 for bioRxiv preprint.
How to cite: pSBL_DK198 was a gift from Stephen Brohawn (Addgene plasmid # 156425 ; http://n2t.net/addgene:156425 ; RRID:Addgene_156425)
