[The description below was written by a language model from this plasmid's Addgene catalogue record and pLannotate feature annotations shown in this document.]
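Description:
pSBL_DK198 is a small (about 4.4 kb) baculovirus transfer plasmid derived from the pACEBAC1 backbone, built for insect cell expression of an N-terminally truncated SARS-CoV-2 3a protein. It replicates in E. coli from a high-copy ColE1/pUC-type origin and is selected with gentamicin through the aacC1 acetyltransferase gene, which is driven by the class 1 integron Pc promoter. The plasmid does not express protein directly. Its expression cassette and gentamicin marker lie between the Tn7L and Tn7R ends of a mini-Tn7 element, so they can be transposed into a baculoviral bacmid, which is then used to generate recombinant virus for infecting insect cells. A loxP site next to the cassette is a feature of the ACEBAC-type acceptor design and allows Cre-mediated fusion with donor plasmids for multigene assemblies.

The payload is residues 42–275 of the 3a viroporin, cloned between XhoI and EcoRI sites; the truncation was made by PCR, with part of the plasmid originating from a synthetic gene fragment. Transcription is driven by the very late, strong polyhedrin promoter from Autographa californica nucleopolyhedrovirus and terminated by an SV40 polyadenylation signal. The coding sequence is fused in frame at its C terminus to backbone-encoded superfolder GFP followed by a His tag. The short "capTEV" hit in the feature table most likely reflects this His tag, and the small SET1 and large T antigen fragments appear to be incidental annotation matches near the SV40 region. The sfGFP-His fusion is suited to fluorescence monitoring of expression and to affinity purification. The associated work concerns the cryo-EM structure of the 3a ion channel in lipid nanodiscs.
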