Features (pLannotate 1.2.2; 13 found; start..end, strand, type, name):
    125..713     -  rep_origin     ori: high-copy-number ColE1/pMB1/pBR322/pUC origin of replication
    903..1068    +  mobile_element Tn7L: mini-Tn7 element (left end of the Tn7 transposon) Tn7
   1111..1160    -  CDS            SET1 (fragment): solubility-enhancement tag derived from T7 phage gene 10B
   1189..1323    -  polyA_signal   SV40 poly(A) signal: SV40 polyadenylation signal
   1346..1429    -  CDS            large T antigen (fragment): large T antigen from SV40 (simian virus 40)
   1460..1476    -  CDS            capTEV™ (fragment): composite tag for in vivo biotinylation, TEV protease cleavage, and 6xHis tagging
   1486..2199    -  CDS            superfolder GFP: GFP variant that folds robustly even when fused to poorly folded proteins (Pédelacq et al., 2006)
   2278..3003    -  CDS            AP3A_SARS2 (fragment): Experimental evidence at protein level: Swiss-Prot protein existence level 1. Plays a role in virus egress via lysosomal trafficking (PubMed:33157038, PubMed:33422265). Forms homotetrameric ion channels (viroporin) localized at endosomes and lysosomes, that may induce deacidification of lysosomes thereby allowing safe virion egress through lysosomal trafficking (By similarity) (PubMed:33157038, PubMed:33422265). Also blocks formation of autolysosomes through binding and sequestering host TMUB1/HOPS on late endosomes. This prevents fusion of autophagosomes with lysosomes, disrupting autophagy a
   3036..3127    -  promoter       polyhedrin promoter: polh from Autographa californica; promoter for the baculovirus polyhedrin gene
   3204..3237    -  protein_bind   loxP: Cre-mediated recombination occurs in the 8-bp core sequence (GCATACAT). Cre recombinase
   3308..3336    +  promoter       Pc promoter: intI1 (promoter lies within the coding sequence); class 1 integron promoter
   3525..4058    +  CDS            GmR: gentamycin acetyltransferase; aacC1; confers resistance to gentamycin
   4125..4348    +  mobile_element Tn7R: mini-Tn7 element (right end of the Tn7 transposon) Tn7
>Addgene plasmid #156425 | pSBL_DK198 | addgene full sequence | sequence record 307748 | Addgene NGS Result
CAGGGCATCTGCGCATCCACAGGAAGAGCGACCCAAGTCAATCAGGGGATAACGCAGGAAAGAACATGTG
AGCAAAAGGCCAGCAAAAGGCCAGGAACCGTAAAAAGGCCGCGTTGCTGGCGTTTTTCCATAGGCTCCGC
CCCCCTGACGAGCATCACAAAAATCGACGCTCAAGTCAGAGGTGGCGAAACCCGACAGGACTATAAAGAT
ACCAGGCGTTTCCCCCTGGAAGCTCCCTCGTGCGCTCTCCTGTTCCGACCCTGCCGCTTACCGGATACCT
GTCCGCCTTTCTCCCTTCGGGAAGCGTGGCGCTTTCTCATAGCTCACGCTGTAGGTATCTCAGTTCGGTG
TAGGTCGTTCGCTCCAAGCTGGGCTGTGTGCACGAACCCCCCGTTCAGCCCGACCGCTGCGCCTTATCCG
GTAACTATCGTCTTGAGTCCAACCCGGTAAGACACGACTTATCGCCACTGGCAGCAGCCACTGGTAACAG
GATTAGCAGAGCGAGGTATGTAGGCGGTGCTACAGAGTTCTTGAAGTGGTGGCCTAACTACGGCTACACT
AGAAGAACAGTATTTGGTATCTGCGCTCTGCTGAAGCCAGTTACCTTCGGAAAAAGAGTTGGTAGCTCTT
GATCCGGCAAACAAACCACCGCTGGTAGCGGTGGTTTTTTTGTTTGCAAGCAGCAGATTACGCGCAGAAA
AAAAGGATCTCAAGAAGATCCTTTGATCTTTTCTACGGGGTCTGACGCTCAGTGGAACGAAAACTCACGT
TAAGGGATTTTGGTCATGAGATTATCAAAAAGGATCTTCACCTAGATCCTTTTAAATTAAAAATGAAGTT
TTAAATCAATCTAAAGTATATATGAGTAAACTTGGTCTGACAGTTGACCCAAGTCAACCGGTTGTGGGCG
GACAAAATAGTTGGGAACTGGGAGGGGTGGAAATGGAGTTTTTAAGGATTATTTAGGGAAGAGTGACAAA
ATAGATGGGAACTGGGTGTAGCGTCGTAAGCTAATACGAAAATTAAAAATGACAAAATAGTTTGGAACTA
GATTTCACTTATCTGGTTCCAATTAGATGGGTATACCCTAGGGGTTATGATAGTTATTGCTCAGCGGTGG
CAGCAGCCAACTCAGCTTCCTTTCGGGCTTTGTTAGCAGCCGGATCTTCTAGGCTCAAGCAGTGATCAGA
TCCAGACATGATAAGATACATTGATGAGTTTGGACAAACCACAACTAGAATGCAGTGAAAAAAATGCTTT
ATTTGTGAAATTTGTGATGCTATTGCTTTATTTGTAACCATTATAAGCTGCAATAAACAAGTTAACAACA
ACAATTGCATTCATTTTATGTTTCAGGTTCAGGGGGAGGTGTGGGAGGTTTTTTAAAGCAAGTAAAACCT
CTACAAATGTGGTATGGCTGATTATGATCCTCTAGTACTTCTCGACAAGCTTTCAGTGGTGATGATGATG
ATGATGGCTGCTGCCTTTGTACAGTTCATCCATACCATGCGTGATGCCCGCTGCGGTTACGAACTCCAGC
AGAACCATATGATCGCGTTTCTCGTTCGGATCTTTAGACAGAACGCTTTGCGTGCTCAGATAGTGATTGT
CTGGCAGCAGAACAGGACCATCACCGATTGGAGTGTTTTGCTGGTAGTGATCAGCCAGCTGCACGCTGCC
ATCCTCCACGTTGTGGCGAATTTTAAAATTCGCTTTAATGCCATTTTTTTGTTTATCGGCGGTGATGTAA
ACATTGTGGCTGTTAAAATTGTATTCCAGCTTATGGCCCAGGATATTGCCGTCTTCTTTAAAGTCAATGC
CTTTCAGCTCAATGCGGTTTACCAGGGTATCGCCTTCAAATTTCACTTCCGCACGCGTTTTGTACGTGCC
GTCATCCTTAAAGGAAATCGTGCGTTCCTGCACATAGCCTTCCGGCATGGCGGACTTGAAGAAGTCATGC
TGCTTCATATGGTCCGGATAACGAGCAAAGCACTGAACACCATAAGTCAGCGTCGTTACCAGAGTCGGCC
AAGGTACCGGCAGTTTACCAGTAGTACAGATGAACTTCAGCGTCAGTTTACCATTAGTTGCGTCACCTTC
ACCCTCGCCACGCACGGAAAACTTATGACCGTTGACATCACCATCCAGTTCCACCAGAATAGGGACGACA
CCAGTGAACAGCTCTTCGCCTTTACGCATAGAACCAGAACCAGATCCAGCTGCAGCTCCAGATCCACCTC
TAGACGGACCTTGAAACAAAACTTCCAAAGAATTCGACAGGGGGACGGATGTTGTCGTGGTGGGTTCGTC
GTAAATTGGCTCCATAACGGGGTTCACGACACCGCTGCTACCGTCGATAGTATGAATCTGTACATGCTCC
TCGGGTTCGTCCACAATTTTATTGTAAATGAAAAATGTTACGTGCTCAACTCCTGTATCAGTAGACAACT
GTGTTGAGTAGAGTTGATAATAATCCGAGGTAAAATATGAGTGCAGCACTACACAATCTTTGACTCCACT
CTCCCATTTCTCGGTGTAGCCACCTATTTGGTAATCGTGTTCAGAAATAGGTGATGTTGTACCGTCACCG
GACGTTATCACGATTGAAGAAGTGACGCTATTATACGGAATACAGTAGTCGTAGCAATTCGTATGCCAAC
ACAGGAAGTAATTGGCATCGTACAAAAGCGGGTTCTTGGAGCGGCATTTCCAACAAAGCCACAGTCTCAT
TATTATCCTGACAAAATTTATGCTCTGCAGAAAATAGACCAGAGCGTACAGGTAAAGGAAGGGAGCTTCC
AGGCCAGCAGCAACAAGCAAGAGATGTGAGTAAACGGTGACAAAGAGCAACAGGAGGTTGCACACGAAGT
GAACGCCTTTTGAGAGCGCCAGTTGCCAACGCTTCTTCAGAGTGATTATCTTAGAAGCTGACTGAAAGAC
TGCAAGCAACGCAACACCAACTATCAACCAACCGAATGGCATGGTGGCTCGAGGGATCCGCGCCCGATGG
TGGGACGGTATGAATAATCCGGAATATTTATAGGTTTTTTTATTACAAAACTGTTACGAAAACAGTAAAA
TACTTATTTATTTGCGAGATGGTTATCATTTTAATTATCTCCATGATCTATTAATATTCCGGAGTAGGTC
GCGAATCGATACTAGTGTTTAAACTCGCTACCTTAGGACCGTTATAGTTACAGATAACTTCGTATAATGT
ATGCTATACGAAGTTATGGCGACTTCGCTGCTGCCCAAGGTTGCCGGGTGACGCACACCGTGGAAACGGA
TGAAGGCACGAACCCAGTTGACATAAGCCTGTTCGGTTCGTAAACTGTAATGCAAGTAGCGTATGCGCTC
ACGCAACTGGTCCAGAACCTTGACCGAACGCAGCGGTGGTAACGGCGCAGTGGCGGTTTTCATGGCTTGT
TATGACTGTTTTTTTGTACAGTCTATGCCTCGGGCATCCAAGCAGCAAGCGCGTTACGCCGTGGGTCGAT
GTTTGATGTTATGGAGCAGCAACGATGTTACGCAGCAGCAACGATGTTACGCAGCAGGGCAGTCGCCCTA
AAACAAAGTTAGGTGGCTCAAGTATGGGCATCATTCGCACATGTAGGCTCGGCCCTGACCAAGTCAAATC
CATGCGGGCTGCTCTTGATCTTTTCGGTCGTGAGTTCGGAGACGTAGCCACCTACTCCCAACATCAGCCG
GACTCCGATTACCTCGGGAACTTGCTCCGTAGTAAGACATTCATCGCGCTTGCTGCCTTCGACCAAGAAG
CGGTTGTTGGCGCTCTCGCGGCTTACGTTCTGCCCAAGTTTGAGCAGCCGCGTAGTGAGATCTATATCTA
TGATCTCGCAGTCTCCGGCGAGCACCGGAGGCAGGGCATTGCCACCGCGCTCATCAATCTCCTCAAGCAT
GAGGCCAACGCGCTTGGTGCTTATGTGATCTACGTGCAAGCAGATTACGGTGACGATCCCGCAGTGGCTC
TCTATACAAAGTTGGGCATACGGGAAGAAGTGATGCACTTTGATATCGACCCAAGTACCGCCACCTAACA
ATTCGTTCAAGCCGAGATCGGCTTCCCGGCCGCGGAGTTGTTCGGTAAATTGTCACAACGCCGCGAATAT
AGTCTTTACATGCCCTTGGCCACGCCCCTCTTTAATACGACGGGCAATTTGCACTTCAGAAAATGAAGAG
TTTGCTTTAGCCATAACAAAAGTCCAGTATGCTTTTTCACAGCATAACTGGACTGATTTCAGTTTACAAC
TATTCTGTCTAGTTTAAGACTTTATTGTCATAGTTTAGATCTATTTTGTTCAGTTTAAGACTTTATTGTC
CGCCCACACCCGCTTACG
